Addgene plasmid #108691: pRS316-VTC4
Purpose: VTC4 sequence expressed in yeast plasmid
Depositing lab: Michael Downey. Depositing organization: University of Ottawa. Publication: A Screen for Candidate Targets of Lysine Polyphosphorylation Uncovers a Conserved Network Implicated in Ribosome Biogenesis. Bentley-DeSousa A, Holinier C, Moteshareie H, Tseng YC, Kajjo S, Nwosu C, Amodeo GF, Bondy-Chorney E, Sai Y, Rudner A, Golshani A, Davey NE, Downey M. Cell Rep. 2018 Mar 27;22(13):3427-3439. doi: 10.1016/j.celrep.2018.02.104. PubMed 29590613.
Backbone
  Vector backbone: pRS316
  Backbone size w/o insert (bp): 4887
  Total vector size (bp): 7636
  Vector type: Yeast Expression
  Selectable markers: URA3
Growth in bacteria
  Bacterial resistance: Ampicillin, 100 μg/mL
  Growth temperature: 37°C
  Growth strain: DH5alpha
  Copy number: Unknown
Gene/Insert
  Gene/Insert name: Vacuolar Transporter Chaperone 4 (alt name: VTC4)
  Species: S. cerevisiae (budding yeast)
  Insert size (bp): 2766
  Promoter: VTC4 (native promoter)
  Cloning method: Gibson Cloning
  Sequencing primers: 5′ several primers were used; 3′ several primers were used
Terms and licenses: Academic/Nonprofit Terms; Industry Terms: Not Available to Industry
How to cite: pRS316-VTC4 was a gift from Michael Downey (Addgene plasmid # 108691 ; http://n2t.net/addgene:108691 ; RRID:Addgene_108691)
