[The description below was written by a language model from this plasmid's Addgene catalogue record and pLannotate feature annotations shown in this document.]
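Description:
pRS316-VTC4 is a yeast–E. coli shuttle plasmid of about 7.6 kb, built on the pRS316 backbone and carrying the Saccharomyces cerevisiae VTC4 gene (Vacuolar Transporter Chaperone 4, also known as PHM3). In yeast it is maintained through a CEN6/ARS element, which gives stable, low-copy, centromere-based inheritance. It is selected with the URA3 marker, expressed from its own promoter. URA3 complements uracil auxotrophy and can be counterselected with 5-fluoroorotic acid, so the plasmid can be removed from cells when needed. In bacteria it replicates from a high-copy ColE1/pUC-type origin and confers ampicillin resistance through β-lactamase. The f1 origin, the lac promoter/operator and lacZα fragment, and the T3 and T7 promoters flanking the remnants of the pBluescript-type polylinker are standard backbone parts with no evident role in expressing the insert.

The insert of roughly 2.8 kb was introduced by Gibson assembly into the multiple cloning site. It contains the full VTC4 coding sequence of about 2.2 kb, with roughly 400 bp of upstream sequence and about 200 bp downstream. This fits the record's statement that expression is driven by the native VTC4 promoter, although the promoter and terminator are not annotated as separate features. No epitope tag or reporter is annotated. Vtc4 is a component of the vacuolar transporter chaperone complex and binds inositol polyphosphates. The plasmid supplies VTC4 at near-endogenous levels in yeast, and it comes from a study of lysine polyphosphorylation targets. The specific experiments it was used for are not stated. The depositor and repository sequencing records differ by two nucleotides in length and in orientation, but they show the same feature set.
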