Features (pLannotate 1.2.2; 20 found; start..end, strand, type, name):
    137..184     +  misc_feature   bom (fragment): basis of mobility region from pBR322
    195..410     +  promoter       URA3 promoter: S. cerevisiae URA3
    411..1214    +  CDS            URA3: orotidine-5'-phosphate decarboxylase, required for uracil biosynthesis; S. cerevisiae URA3; yeast auxotrophic marker, counterselectable with 5-fluoroorotic acid (5-FOA)
   1293..1342    +  misc_feature   bom (fragment): basis of mobility region from pBR322
   1343..1798    -  rep_origin     f1 ori (sequence partly withheld): f1 bacteriophage origin of replication; arrow indicates direction of (+) strand synthesis
   1806..1963    -  CDS            lacZα (fragment): LacZα fragment of β-galactosidase; lacZ fragment
   1966..1984    +  promoter       T7 promoter: promoter for bacteriophage T7 RNA polymerase
   1993..2046    +  misc_feature   MCS (fragment): pBluescript multiple cloning site
   2249..4411    -  CDS            VTC4: VTC4_YEAST - Also known as PHM3. Experimental evidence at protein level: Swiss-Prot protein existence level 1. Component of the vacuolar transporter chaperone (VTC) complex, which plays a role in vacuolar membrane fusion (PubMed:12584253, PubMed:11102525, PubMed:11823419). Required for SEC18/NSF activity in SNARE priming, membrane binding of LMA1 and V(0) trans-complex formation (PubMed:11823419). Binds inositol hexakisphosphate (Ins6P) and similar inositol polyphosphates, such as 5-diphospho-inositol pentakisphosphate (5-InsP7); these are important intracellular signaling molecules (PubMed:27
   4812..4849    +  misc_feature   MCS (fragment): pBluescript multiple cloning site
   4862..4880    -  promoter       T3 promoter: promoter for bacteriophage T3 RNA polymerase
   4925..4941    -  protein_bind   lac operator: The lac repressor binds to the lac operator to inhibit transcription in E. coli. This inhibition can be relieved by adding lactose or isopropyl-β-D-thiogalactopyranoside (IPTG). lac repressor encoded by lacI
   4949..4979    -  promoter       lac promoter: promoter for the E. coli lac operon
   4994..5015    -  protein_bind   CAP binding site: CAP binding activates transcription in the presence of cAMP. E. coli catabolite activator protein
   5028..5120    -  CDS            lacI (fragment): lac repressor; lacI; The lac repressor binds to the lac operator to inhibit transcription in E. coli. This inhibition can be relieved by adding lactose or isopropyl-β-D-thiogalactopyranoside (IPTG).
   5303..5891    -  rep_origin     ori: high-copy-number ColE1/pMB1/pBR322/pUC origin of replication
   6062..6922    -  CDS            AmpR: β-lactamase; bla; confers resistance to ampicillin, carbenicillin, and related antibiotics
   6923..7027    -  promoter       AmpR promoter: bla
   7064..7567    +  misc_feature   CEN/ARS: S. cerevisiae CEN6 centromere fused to an autonomously replicating sequence
   7636..35      +  CDS            rop (fragment) (across the origin): Rop protein, which maintains plasmids at low copy number; rop
>Addgene plasmid #108691 | pRS316-VTC4 | depositor full sequence | sequence record 205003 | pRS316-VTC4 sequence
TCGCGCGTTTCGGTGATGACGGTGAAAACCTCTGACACATGCAGCTCCCGGAGACGGTCACAGCTTGTCT
GTAAGCGGATGCCGGGAGCAGACAAGCCCGTCAGGGCGCGTCAGCGGGTGTTGGCGGGTGTCGGGGCTGG
CTTAACTATGCGGCATCAGAGCAGATTGTACTGAGAGTGCACCACGCTTTTCAATTCAATTCATCATTTT
TTTTTTATTCTTTTTTTTGATTTCGGTTTCTTTGAAATTTTTTTGATTCGGTAATCTCCGAACAGAAGGA
AGAACGAAGGAAGGAGCACAGACTTAGATTGGTATATATACGCATATGTAGTGTTGAAGAAACATGAAAT
TGCCCAGTATTCTTAACCCAACTGCACAGAACAAAAACCTGCAGGAAACGAAGATAAATCATGTCGAAAG
CTACATATAAGGAACGTGCTGCTACTCATCCTAGTCCTGTTGCTGCCAAGCTATTTAATATCATGCACGA
AAAGCAAACAAACTTGTGTGCTTCATTGGATGTTCGTACCACCAAGGAATTACTGGAGTTAGTTGAAGCA
TTAGGTCCCAAAATTTGTTTACTAAAAACACATGTGGATATCTTGACTGATTTTTCCATGGAGGGCACAG
TTAAGCCGCTAAAGGCATTATCCGCCAAGTACAATTTTTTACTCTTCGAAGACAGAAAATTTGCTGACAT
TGGTAATACAGTCAAATTGCAGTACTCTGCGGGTGTATACAGAATAGCAGAATGGGCAGACATTACGAAT
GCACACGGTGTGGTGGGCCCAGGTATTGTTAGCGGTTTGAAGCAGGCGGCAGAAGAAGTAACAAAGGAAC
CTAGAGGCCTTTTGATGTTAGCAGAATTGTCATGCAAGGGCTCCCTATCTACTGGAGAATATACTAAGGG
TACTGTTGACATTGCGAAGAGCGACAAAGATTTTGTTATCGGCTTTATTGCTCAAAGAGACATGGGTGGA
AGAGATGAAGGTTACGATTGGTTGATTATGACACCCGGTGTGGGTTTAGATGACAAGGGAGACGCATTGG
GTCAACAGTATAGAACCGTGGATGATGTGGTCTCTACAGGATCTGACATTATTATTGTTGGAAGAGGACT
ATTTGCAAAGGGAAGGGATGCTAAGGTAGAGGGTGAACGTTACAGAAAAGCAGGCTGGGAAGCATATTTG
AGAAGATGCGGCCAGCAAAACTAAAAAACTGTATTATAAGTAAATGCATGTATACTAAACTCACAAATTA
GAGCTTCAATTTAATTATATCAGTTATTACCCTGCGGTGTGAAATACCGCACAGATGCGTAAGGAGAAAA
TACCGCATCAGGAAATTGTAAACGTTAATATTTTGTTAAAATTCGCGTTAAATTTTTGTTAAATCAGCTC
ATTTTTTAACCAATAGGCCGAAATCGGCAAAATCCCTTATAAATCAAAAGAATAGACCGAGATAGGGT
[37 nt withheld, positions 1469-1505]
AAAGAACGTGGACTCCAACGTCAAAGG
[49 nt withheld, positions 1533-1581]
T
[91 nt withheld, positions 1583-1673]
G
[124 nt withheld, positions 1675-1798]
CGCGCCATTCGCCATTCAGGCTGCGCAACTGTTGGGAAGGGCGATCGGTGCGGGCCTCTTCGCTATTACG
CCAGCTGGCGAAGGGGGGATGTGCTGCAAGGCGATTAAGTTGGGTAACGCCAGGGTTTTCCCAGTCACGA
CGTTGTAAAACGACGGCCAGTGAATTGTAATACGACTCACTATAGGGCGAATTGGAGCTCCACCGCGGTG
GCGGCCGCTCTAGAACTAGTGGATCCCCCGGGCTGCAGTTTCATTCTATCAAGTTAACGTCTTTTATTGT
ATTTTCGCATGATTTTGTTTACTATTTTTGAACCAGTGTGCGCCTGGTGAAGGTGTGCATTTCAGGCAAG
AGGGTAGTTCTCATATATAAAAAAATGGCGCTAAAGAAATTATTATATCTAATATGATTATTACTTAATT
ATACAGTAAAAAAAACACGCTGTGTATTCATTTAGCAACTAGGTTGCAGAAAAAGGAAAATAAAATAGAG
AGAATTAGAAACACAGAAACCATGCCGGGCCCGATCTTATCCTCATAATCTACTGCTCTCTTTAGTCTAA
TGTTTACCACTCTCTTGGCATAAACCATAACAGTACGTATCAACACAGCCAAGGAAGTAATAAAGAACCC
AATGGAGCCAATCATGGCTGTTGGTGAACCATATGTTAATAAAGTAGTGGAGACACCGCCCAACAATATC
GAGATGGACAACCAAGACAGGTAGGTTCTTTCAGTGGCAAAGTAAACTTTTGGTTCCACACGAACTGGCA
CACATATCGTCTTTCCCGGTGGGGCACGAATTTGAGTATCAAAAGTAGTACCTTTTGGGATTTTAGATAT
TTGATCACCGTTAAAATAGTGGTCAAAAAATGCCACGATTTCATAGTATTTCTTGGAGATAGGATTTTCG
GCATTCCTGATCTTTCTTTGATAATAAGCAGCATTAGCACTCTCAACAACATGATTAGTGTTGGAGGTGG
GGGCCGAAGTAGCCCCGTAACCAACAGATTCTTCTATATCAAGAGAATTACCGGGTGCGTTTGTCATGGC
AGCAACCAAAGCAGCGTCATCCTCATCATCCTCATCGAAGTCGTTATCTTCGTTATCGGATCTACCGGGT
CTTGTTATTTCAATATTTGTTGGTAGTGGAGGTTTCCTGATATCAACATCCATTTGAGGTAACCAAAATG
GGATTGAATCCACTTTATCATTTAGTAAGGTAGCCACACCATGAATAAACTTGGAGAATTTTGGGACTGG
CTCAACTAAGTGAGACCCGACTAATTCACGTACCCACTCTGGAGGTTCTTGACCTAGTTGAGTTTGCAAT
TTAACTTCCAGGACTGCATATGGGAAACGGCAAATATCCTTGTCATCTAGCTGCTTGAATGGCCAATCGA
CACCAATATCAGTTCTCCTCCAATTCTTATGAGTTCTATCCACACCATCAAAGTTGTCTTCTCTCACCAT
AGTTAACTCTGTATCAAGGGAGATACGAACTCTTGCATCACCAGGTAATTGAAAAGCAGTTCTATTGTAG
AATGATCTCACTACAGGTCTCAACTTTTTCTTTAACATGACGTATTGAATTTCGGATGCTAACGCCTCCA
AGTTTTCAATTTCGTTCATTGGCTTCTTGCCTTCTTTACGCATCTTGGCAAATACTTGATCAACAGTATA
TTTACCCTTTAAGAAGTCATTAACATGACGTTCCTTTAGCGCAAATCTTGCCTTGACAGATTTCTCACCA
GTCCAATCCTCTCTATGGGTCTTTCTTTCTACAAAGATCGTGTCTGTAGACATACCCCCATACCATCTCA
ATCTGTGGGCTTCTGCACCTTCATCTTTTCTTAATCTGCCATAATAAAGGTCTAGATTTTCATTATCAAA
ATAGATCGAAGTAATAGCGGAATCTTCTCTTTCGAATTCCTTATTAGTGTTGAAGACTAACACTGGTAAA
TGCTTCAAGATGATCAGCTTCAATTCTGTAATGTTATCAGGGTGAACCCAATACTTTGTTGTCTGTCTAA
CGAAATTTTGTTGCTTCCCACCAGCAGATGAGTCTCCCTTGATTGGGCGACCTGAAGTTCTGGCAATATC
ATATAGTTGGGAAATTTTAACGACTAGTTCGTCATAGTTTTCCTTGAAAAATGGTTTAGAGTCTAATCTA
ACTTGGAAAACTGGTTTCAAGATAAAACCTGTCTTCTTATCGTGTTTCTTGATAATCTTTTGGAAACCAG
TGTAGTTTAGTCTCGAAAACTTTGCTAGATCATGAACATCGGCAATGATATCACTTAGTTCTTCTTCTAG
AATCTCAAAATCTAGCTGAGTAGGAGGATTATTGGAGTCTAACAAACGAACAGTATGTTGCACTTGTTCT
TGAACCTCTTTTACACGTCTAAAAACTTCACTATGCTTAACTTTGCAAAATGTGTAAACCTTGTCTAACT
CGATCTCCAAAGATTCTAAAAAATCTGTTTCCAATTCTTGCGTCCACTGACCGTTATTCTTAGATAAGTT
ATCTTCTAGCTCAGTCTTCAGATCATCATAACTAATATAATAGTAGCTGTACTGTCTAATAAGAGACTTG
CTCAAGTGCTCACCAAACTTCATAGCTGTTCCTGCCTTGTTATGCTCTTTTATTGGCCGATTTGATTGTT
AGCCTGTAACTTCTTTCTGATTGCCTCAATATATAAAGATAGTATTGCTTCTTTTTCATTCACGTGTGCA
GCCACGTGCGGATGAATAATAAAAATGCAACATATATGCATAGTGCGGTGTGTGAAAAAGTGAACCTACA
AGTCAGTAGCTCTCCGTCAAAACGCAGACAAACCAATTTTTTGTCGGTGTTTTCCTGTGCAATTCCAGTA
AGTAACATATTAATACAATTTCCTATGATGGGTTACGTGGAAAGCAGAGAGGCAATTGCGTGATTAATTC
GGAATATTAGCAACGCTTCTCTTAGTATGAAAAAGCTCTTCGAAAGACTATATTTTTGAAAGCTTTAATA
TGTTTATCGATACCGTCGACCTCGAGGGGGGGCCCGGTACCCAGCTTTTGTTCCCTTTAGTGAGGGTTAA
TTCCGAGCTTGGCGTAATCATGGTCATAGCTGTTTCCTGTGTGAAATTGTTATCCGCTCACAATTCCACA
CAACATAGGAGCCGGAAGCATAAAGTGTAAAGCCTGGGGTGCCTAATGAGTGAGGTAACTCACATTAATT
GCGTTGCGCTCACTGCCCGCTTTCCAGTCGGGAAACCTGTCGTGCCAGCTGCATTAATGAATCGGCCAAC
GCGCGGGGAGAGGCGGTTTGCGTATTGGGCGCTCTTCCGCTTCCTCGCTCACTGACTCGCTGCGCTCGGT
CGTTCGGCTGCGGCGAGCGGTATCAGCTCACTCAAAGGCGGTAATACGGTTATCCACAGAATCAGGGGAT
AACGCAGGAAAGAACATGTGAGCAAAAGGCCAGCAAAAGGCCAGGAACCGTAAAAAGGCCGCGTTGCTGG
CGTTTTTCCATAGGCTCGGCCCCCCTGACGAGCATCACAAAAATCGACGCTCAAGTCAGAGGTGGCGAAA
CCCGACAGGACTATAAAGATACCAGGCGTTCCCCCCTGGAAGCTCCCTCGTGCGCTCTCCTGTTCCGACC
CTGCCGCTTACCGGATACCTGTCCGCCTTTCTCCCTTCGGGAAGCGTGGCGCTTTCTCAATGCTCACGCT
GTAGGTATCTCAGTTCGGTGTAGGTCGTTCGCTCCAAGCTGGGCTGTGTGCACGAACCCCCCGTTCAGCC
CGACCGCTGCGCCTTATCCGGTAACTATCGTCTTGAGTCCAACCCGGTAAGACACGACTTATCGCCACTG
GCAGCAGCCACTGGTAACAGGATTAGCAGAGCGAGGTATGTAGGCGGTGCTACAGAGTTCTTGAAGTGGT
GGCCTAACTACGGCTACACTAGAAGGACAGTATTTGGTATCTGCGCTCTGCTGAAGCCAGTTACCTTCGG
AAAAAGAGTTGGTAGCTCTTGATCCGGCAAACAAACCACCGCTGGTAGCGGTGGTTTTTTTGTTTGCAAG
CAGCAGATTACGCGCAGAAAAAAAGGATCTCAAGAAGATCCTTTGATCTTTTCTACGGGGTCTGACGCTC
AGTGGAACGAAAACTCACGTTAAGGGATTTTGGTCATGAGATTATCAAAAAGGATCTTCACCTAGATCCT
TTTAAATTAAAAATGAAGTTTTAAATCAATCTAAAGTATATATGAGTAAACTTGGTCTGACAGTTACCAA
TGCTTAATCAGTGAGGCACCTATCTCAGCGATCTGTCTATTTCGTTCATCCATAGTTGCCTGACTGCCCG
TCGTGTAGATAACTACGATACGGGAGGGCTTACCATCTGGCCCCAGTGCTGCAATGATACCGCGAGACCC
ACGCTCACCGGCTCCAGATTTATCAGCAATAAACCAGCCAGCCGGAAGGGCCGAGCGCAGAAGTGGTCCT
GCAACTTTATCCGCCTCCATCCAGTCTATTAATTGTTGCCGGGAAGCTAGAGTAAGTAGTTCGCCAGTTA
ATAGTTTGCGCAACGTTGTTGCCATTGCTACAGGCATCGTGGTGTCACGCTCGTCGTTTGGTATGGCTTC
ATTCAGCTCCGGTTCCCAACGATCAAGGCGAGTTACATGATCCCCCATGTTGTGAAAAAAAGCGGTTAGC
TCCTTCGGTCCTCCGATCGTTGTCAGAAGTAAGTTGGCCGCAGTGTTATCACTCATGGTTATGGCAGCAC
TGCATAATTCTCTTACTGTCATGCCATCCGTAAGATGCTTTTCTGTGACTGGTGAGTACTCAACCAAGTC
ATTCTGAGAATAGTGTATGCGGCGACCGAGTTGCTCTTGCCCGGCGTCAATACGGGATAATACCGCGCCA
CATAGCAGAACTTTAAAAGTGCTCATCATTGGAAAACGTTCTTCGGGGCGAAAACTCTCAAGGATCTTAC
CGCTGTTGAGATCCAGTTCGATGTAACCCACTCGTGCACCCAACTGATCTTCAGCATCTTTTACTTTCAC
CAGCGTTTCTGGGTGAGCAAAAACAGGAAGGCAAAATGCCGCAAAAAAGGGAATAAGGGCGACACGGAAA
TGTTGAATACTCATACTCTTCCTTTTTCAATATTATTGAAGCATTTATCAGGGTTATTGTCTCATGAGCG
GATACATATTTGAATGTATTTAGAAAAATAAACAAATAGGGGTTCCGCGCACATTTCCCCGAAAAGTGCC
ACCTGGGTCCTTTTCATCACGTGCTATAAAAATAATTATAATTTAAATTTTTTAATATAAATATATAAAT
TAAAAATAGAAAGTAAAAAAAGAAATTAAAGAAAAAATAGTTTTTGTTTTCCGAAGATGTAAAAGACTCT
AGGGGGATCGCCAACAAATACTACCTTTTATCTTGCTCTTCCTGCTCTCAGGTATTAATGCCGAATTGTT
TCATCTTGTCTGTGTAGAAGACCACACACGAAAATCCTGTGATTTTACATTTTACTTATCGTTAATCGAA
TGTATATCTATTTAATCTGCTTTTCTTGTCTAATAAATATATATGTAAAGTACGCTTTTTGTTGAAATTT
TTTAAACCTTTGTTTATTTTTTTTTCTTCATTCCGTAACTCTTCTACCTTCTTTATTTACTTTCTAAAAT
CCAAATACAAAACATAAAAATAAATAAACACAGAGTAAATTCCCAAATTATTCCATCATTAAAAGATACG
AGGCGCGTGTAAGTTACAGGCAAGCGATCCGTCCTAAGAAACCATTATTATCATGACATTAACCTATAAA
AATAGGCGTATCACGAGGCCCTTTCGTC
