Features (pLannotate 1.2.2; 20 found; start..end, strand, type, name):
    425..2587    +  CDS            VTC4: VTC4_YEAST - Also known as PHM3. Experimental evidence at protein level: Swiss-Prot protein existence level 1. Component of the vacuolar transporter chaperone (VTC) complex, which plays a role in vacuolar membrane fusion (PubMed:12584253, PubMed:11102525, PubMed:11823419). Required for SEC18/NSF activity in SNARE priming, membrane binding of LMA1 and V(0) trans-complex formation (PubMed:11823419). Binds inositol hexakisphosphate (Ins6P) and similar inositol polyphosphates, such as 5-diphospho-inositol pentakisphosphate (5-InsP7); these are important intracellular signaling molecules (PubMed:27
   2790..2843    -  misc_feature   MCS (fragment): pBluescript multiple cloning site
   2852..2870    -  promoter       T7 promoter: promoter for bacteriophage T7 RNA polymerase
   2873..3030    +  CDS            lacZα (fragment): LacZα fragment of β-galactosidase; lacZ fragment
   3034..3462    +  rep_origin     f1 ori (sequence partly withheld): f1 bacteriophage origin of replication; arrow indicates direction of (+) strand synthesis
   3490..3541    -  misc_feature   bom (fragment): basis of mobility region from pBR322
   3620..4423    -  CDS            URA3: orotidine-5'-phosphate decarboxylase, required for uracil biosynthesis; S. cerevisiae URA3; yeast auxotrophic marker, counterselectable with 5-fluoroorotic acid (5-FOA)
   4424..4639    -  promoter       URA3 promoter: S. cerevisiae URA3
   4647..4696    -  misc_feature   bom (fragment): basis of mobility region from pBR322
   4798..4833    -  CDS            rop (fragment): Rop protein, which maintains plasmids at low copy number; rop
   4901..5404    -  misc_feature   CEN/ARS: S. cerevisiae CEN6 centromere fused to an autonomously replicating sequence
   5441..5545    +  promoter       AmpR promoter: bla
   5546..6406    +  CDS            AmpR: β-lactamase; bla; confers resistance to ampicillin, carbenicillin, and related antibiotics
   6577..7165    +  rep_origin     ori: high-copy-number ColE1/pMB1/pBR322/pUC origin of replication
   7348..7440    +  CDS            lacI (fragment): lac repressor; lacI; The lac repressor binds to the lac operator to inhibit transcription in E. coli. This inhibition can be relieved by adding lactose or isopropyl-β-D-thiogalactopyranoside (IPTG).
   7453..7474    +  protein_bind   CAP binding site: CAP binding activates transcription in the presence of cAMP. E. coli catabolite activator protein
   7489..7519    +  promoter       lac promoter: promoter for the E. coli lac operon
   7527..7543    +  protein_bind   lac operator: The lac repressor binds to the lac operator to inhibit transcription in E. coli. This inhibition can be relieved by adding lactose or isopropyl-β-D-thiogalactopyranoside (IPTG). lac repressor encoded by lacI
   7588..7606    +  promoter       T3 promoter: promoter for bacteriophage T3 RNA polymerase
   7618..21      -  misc_feature   MCS (fragment) (across the origin): pBluescript multiple cloning site
>Addgene plasmid #108691 | pRS316-VTC4 | addgene full sequence | sequence record 209214 | Addgene NGS Result
CGAGGTCGACGGTATCGATAATAAACATATTAAAGCTTTCAAAAATATAGTCTTTCGAAGAGCTTTTTCA
TACTAAGAGAAGCGTTGCTAATATTCCGAATTAATCACGCAATTGCCTCTCTGCTTTCCACGTAACCCAT
CATAGGAAATTGTATTAATATGTTACTTACTGGAATTGCACAGGAAAACACCGACAAAAAATTGGTTTGT
CTGTGTTTTGACGGAGAGCTACTGACTTGTAGGTTCACTTTTTCACACACCGCACTATGCATATATGTTG
CATTTTTATTATTCATCCGCACGTGGCTGCACACGTGAATGAAAAAGAAGCAATACTATCTTTATATATT
GAGGCAATCAGAAAGAAGTTACAGGCTAACAATCAAATCGGCCAATAAAAGAGCATAACAAGGCAGGAAC
AGCTATGAAGTTTGGTGAGCACTTGAGCAAGTCTCTTATTAGACAGTACAGCTACTATTATATTAGTTAT
GATGATCTGAAGACTGAGCTAGAAGATAACTTATCTAAGAATAACGGTCAGTGGACGCAAGAATTGGAAA
CAGATTTTTTAGAATCTTTGGAGATCGAGTTAGACAAGGTTTACACATTTTGCAAAGTTAAGCATAGTGA
AGTTTTTAGACGTGTAAAAGAGGTTCAAGAACAAGTGCAACATACTGTTCGTTTGTTAGACTCCAATAAT
CCTCCTACTCAGCTAGATTTTGAGATTCTAGAAGAAGAACTAAGTGATATCATTGCCGATGTTCATGATC
TAGCAAAGTTTTCGAGACTAAACTACACTGGTTTCCAAAAGATTATCAAGAAACACGATAAGAAGACAGG
TTTTATCTTGAAACCAGTTTTCCAAGTTAGATTAGACTCTAAACCATTTTTCAAGGAAAACTATGACGAA
CTAGTCGTTAAAATTTCCCAACTATATGATATTGCCAGAACTTCAGGTCGCCCAATCAAGGGAGACTCAT
CTGCTGGTGGGAAGCAACAAAATTTCGTTAGACAGACAACAAAGTATTGGGTTCACCCTGATAACATTAC
AGAATTGAAGCTGATCATCTTGAAGCATTTACCAGTGTTAGTCTTCAACACTAATAAGGAATTCGAAAGA
GAAGATTCCGCTATTACTTCGATCTATTTTGATAATGAAAATCTAGACCTTTATTATGGCAGATTAAGAA
AAGATGAAGGTGCAGAAGCCCACAGATTGAGATGGTATGGGGGTATGTCTACAGACACGATCTTTGTAGA
AAGAAAGACCCATAGAGAGGATTGGACTGGTGAGAAATCTGTCAAGGCAAGATTTGCGCTAAAGGAACGT
CATGTTAATGACTTCTTAAAGGGTAAATATACTGTTGATCAAGTATTTGCCAAGATGCGTAAAGAAGGCA
AGAAGCCAATGAACGAAATTGAAAACTTGGAGGCGTTAGCATCCGAAATTCAATACGTCATGTTAAAGAA
AAAGTTGAGACCTGTAGTGAGATCATTCTACAATAGAACTGCTTTTCAATTACCTGGTGATGCAAGAGTT
CGTATCTCCCTTGATACAGAGTTAACTATGGTGAGAGAAGACAACTTTGATGGTGTGGATAGAACTCATA
AGAATTGGAGGAGAACTGATATTGGTGTCGATTGGCCATTCAAGCAGCTAGATGACAAGGATATTTGCCG
TTTCCCATATGCAGTCCTGGAAGTTAAATTGCAAACTCAACTAGGTCAAGAACCTCCAGAGTGGGTACGT
GAATTAGTCGGGTCTCACTTAGTTGAGCCAGTCCCAAAATTCTCCAAGTTTATTCATGGTGTGGCTACCT
TACTAAATGATAAAGTGGATTCAATCCCATTTTGGTTACCTCAAATGGATGTTGATATCAGGAAACCTCC
ACTACCAACAAATATTGAAATAACAAGACCCGGTAGATCCGATAACGAAGATAACGACTTCGATGAGGAT
GATGAGGATGACGCTGCTTTGGTTGCTGCCATGACAAACGCACCCGGTAATTCTCTTGATATAGAAGAAT
CTGTTGGTTACGGGGCTACTTCGGCCCCCACCTCCAACACTAATCATGTTGTTGAGAGTGCTAATGCTGC
TTATTATCAAAGAAAGATCAGGAATGCCGAAAATCCTATCTCCAAGAAATACTATGAAATCGTGGCATTT
TTTGACCACTATTTTAACGGTGATCAAATATCTAAAATCCCAAAAGGTACTACTTTTGATACTCAAATTC
GTGCCCCACCGGGAAAGACGATATGTGTGCCAGTTCGTGTGGAACCAAAAGTTTACTTTGCCACTGAAAG
AACCTACCTGTCTTGGTTGTCCATCTCGATATTGTTGGGCGGTGTCTCCACTACTTTATTAACATATGGT
TCACCAACAGCCATGATTGGCTCCATTGGGTTCTTTATTACTTCCTTGGCTGTGTTGATACGTACTGTTA
TGGTTTATGCCAAGAGAGTGGTAAACATTAGACTAAAGAGAGCAGTAGATTATGAGGATAAGATCGGGCC
CGGCATGGTTTCTGTGTTTCTAATTCTCTCTATTTTATTTTCCTTTTTCTGCAACCTAGTTGCTAAATGA
ATACACAGCGTGTTTTTTTTACTGTATAATTAAGTAATAATCATATTAGATATAATAATTTCTTTAGCGC
CATTTTTTTATATATGAGAACTACCCTCTTGCCTGAAATGCACACCTTCACCAGGCGCACACTGGTTCAA
AAATAGTAAACAAAATCATGCGAAAATACAATAAAAGACGTTAACTTGATAGAATGAAACTGCAGCCCGG
GGGATCCACTAGTTCTAGAGCGGCCGCCACCGCGGTGGAGCTCCAATTCGCCCTATAGTGAGTCGTATTA
CAATTCACTGGCCGTCGTTTTACAACGTCGTGACTGGGAAAACCCTGGCGTTACCCAACTTAATCGCCTT
GCAGCACATCCCCCTTTCGCCAGCTGGCGTAATAGCGAAGAGGCCCGCACCGATCGCCCTTCCCAACAGT
TGCGCAGCCTGAATGGCGAATGG
[124 nt withheld, positions 3034-3157]
C
[91 nt withheld, positions 3159-3249]
A
[49 nt withheld, positions 3251-3299]
CCTTTGACGTTGGAGTCCACGTTCTTT
[37 nt withheld, positions 3327-3363]
ACCCTATCTCGGTCTATTCTTTTGATTTATAAGGGATTTTGCCGATTTCGGCCTATTGGTTAAAAAATGA
GCTGATTTAACAAAAATTTAACGCGAATTTTAACAAAATATTAACGCTTACAATTTCCTGATGCGGTATT
TTCTCCTTACGCATCTGTGCGGTATTTCACACCGCATAGGGTAATAACTGATATAATTAAATTGAAGCTC
TAATTTGTGAGTTTAGTATACATGCATTTACTTATAATACAGTTTTTTAGTTTTGCTGGCCGCATCTTCT
CAAATATGCTTCCCAGCCTGCTTTTCTGTAACGTTCACCCTCTACCTTAGCATCCCTTCCCTTTGCAAAT
AGTCCTCTTCCAACAATAATAATGTCAGATCCTGTAGAGACCACATCATCCACGGTTCTATACTGTTGAC
CCAATGCGTCTCCCTTGTCATCTAAACCCACACCGGGTGTCATAATCAACCAATCGTAACCTTCATCTCT
TCCACCCATGTCTCTTTGAGCAATAAAGCCGATAACAAAATCTTTGTCGCTCTTCGCAATGTCAACAGTA
CCCTTAGTATATTCTCCAGTAGATAGGGAGCCCTTGCATGACAATTCTGCTAACATCAAAAGGCCTCTAG
GTTCCTTTGTTACTTCTTCTGCCGCCTGCTTCAAACCGCTAACAATACCTGGGCCCACCACACCGTGTGC
ATTCGTAATGTCTGCCCATTCTGCTATTCTGTATACACCCGCAGAGTACTGCAATTTGACTGTATTACCA
ATGTCAGCAAATTTTCTGTCTTCGAAGAGTAAAAAATTGTACTTGGCGGATAATGCCTTTAGCGGCTTAA
CTGTGCCCTCCATGGAAAAATCAGTCAAGATATCCACATGTGTTTTTAGTAAACAAATTTTGGGACCTAA
TGCTTCAACTAACTCCAGTAATTCCTTGGTGGTACGAACATCCAATGAAGCACACAAGTTTGTTTGCTTT
TCGTGCATGATATTAAATAGCTTGGCAGCAACAGGACTAGGATGAGTAGCAGCACGTTCCTTATATGTAG
CTTTCGACATGATTTATCTTCGTTTCCTGCAGGTTTTTGTTCTGTGCAGTTGGGTTAAGAATACTGGGCA
ATTTCATGTTTCTTCAACACTACATATGCGTATATATACCAATCTAAGTCTGTGCTCCTTCCTTCGTTCT
TCCTTCTGTTCGGAGATTACCGAATCAAAAAAATTTCAAGGAAACCGAAATCAAAAAAAAGAATAAAAAA
AAAATGATGAATTGAAAAGGTGGTATGGTGCACTCTCAGTACAATCTGCTCTGATGCCGCATAGTTAAGC
CAGCCCCGACACCCGCCAACACCCGCTGACGCGCCCTGACGGGCTTGTCTGCTCCCGGCATCCGCTTACA
GACAAGCTGTGACCGTCTCCGGGAGCTGCATGTGTCAGAGGTTTTCACCGTCATCACCGAAACGCGCGAG
ACGAAAGGGCCTCGTGATACGCCTATTTTTATAGGTTAATGTCATGATAATAATGGTTTCTTAGACGGAT
CGCTTGCCTGTAACTTACACGCGCCTCGTATCTTTTAATGATGGAATAATTTGGGAATTTACTCTGTGTT
TATTTATTTTTATGTTTTGTATTTGGATTTTAGAAAGTAAATAAAGAAGGTAGAAGAGTTACGGAATGAA
GAAAAAAAAATAAACAAAGGTTTAAAAAATTTCAACAAAAAGCGTACTTTACATATATATTTATTAGACA
AGAAAAGCAGATTAAATAGATATACATTCGATTAACGATAAGTAAAATGTAAAATCACAGGATTTTCGTG
TGTGGTCTTCTACACAGACAAGATGAAACAATTCGGCATTAATACCTGAGAGCAGGAAGAGCAAGATAAA
AGGTAGTATTTGTTGGCGATCCCCCTAGAGTCTTTTACATCTTCGGAAAACAAAAACTATTTTTTCTTTA
ATTTCTTTTTTTACTTTCTATTTTTAATTTATATATTTATATTAAAAAATTTAAATTATAATTATTTTTA
TAGCACGTGATGAAAAGGACCCAGGTGGCACTTTTCGGGGAAATGTGCGCGGAACCCCTATTTGTTTATT
TTTCTAAATACATTCAAATATGTATCCGCTCATGAGACAATAACCCTGATAAATGCTTCAATAATATTGA
AAAAGGAAGAGTATGAGTATTCAACATTTCCGTGTCGCCCTTATTCCCTTTTTTGCGGCATTTTGCCTTC
CTGTTTTTGCTCACCCAGAAACGCTGGTGAAAGTAAAAGATGCTGAAGATCAGTTGGGTGCACGAGTGGG
TTACATCGAACTGGATCTCAACAGCGGTAAGATCCTTGAGAGTTTTCGCCCCGAAGAACGTTTTCCAATG
ATGAGCACTTTTAAAGTTCTGCTATGTGGCGCGGTATTATCCCGTATTGACGCCGGGCAAGAGCAACTCG
GTCGCCGCATACACTATTCTCAGAATGACTTGGTTGAGTACTCACCAGTCACAGAAAAGCATCTTACGGA
TGGCATGACAGTAAGAGAATTATGCAGTGCTGCCATAACCATGAGTGATAACACTGCGGCCAACTTACTT
CTGACAACGATCGGAGGACCGAAGGAGCTAACCGCTTTTTTGCACAACATGGGGGATCATGTAACTCGCC
TTGATCGTTGGGAACCGGAGCTGAATGAAGCCATACCAAACGACGAGCGTGACACCACGATGCCTGTAGC
AATGGCAACAACGTTGCGCAAACTATTAACTGGCGAACTACTTACTCTAGCTTCCCGGCAACAATTAATA
GACTGGATGGAGGCGGATAAAGTTGCAGGACCACTTCTGCGCTCGGCCCTTCCGGCTGGCTGGTTTATTG
CTGATAAATCTGGAGCCGGTGAGCGTGGGTCTCGCGGTATCATTGCAGCACTGGGGCCAGATGGTAAGCC
CTCCCGTATCGTAGTTATCTACACGACGGGGAGTCAGGCAACTATGGATGAACGAAATAGACAGATCGCT
GAGATAGGTGCCTCACTGATTAAGCATTGGTAACTGTCAGACCAAGTTTACTCATATATACTTTAGATTG
ATTTAAAACTTCATTTTTAATTTAAAAGGATCTAGGTGAAGATCCTTTTTGATAATCTCATGACCAAAAT
CCCTTAACGTGAGTTTTCGTTCCACTGAGCGTCAGACCCCGTAGAAAAGATCAAAGGATCTTCTTGAGAT
CCTTTTTTTCTGCGCGTAATCTGCTGCTTGCAAACAAAAAAACCACCGCTACCAGCGGTGGTTTGTTTGC
CGGATCAAGAGCTACCAACTCTTTTTCCGAAGGTAACTGGCTTCAGCAGAGCGCAGATACCAAATACTGT
TCTTCTAGTGTAGCCGTAGTTAGGCCACCACTTCAAGAACTCTGTAGCACCGCCTACATACCTCGCTCTG
CTAATCCTGTTACCAGTGGCTGCTGCCAGTGGCGATAAGTCGTGTCTTACCGGGTTGGACTCAAGACGAT
AGTTACCGGATAAGGCGCAGCGGTCGGGCTGAACGGGGGGTTCGTGCACACAGCCCAGCTTGGAGCGAAC
GACCTACACCGAACTGAGATACCTACAGCGTGAGCTATGAGAAAGCGCCACGCTTCCCGAAGGGAGAAAG
GCGGACAGGTATCCGGTAAGCGGCAGGGTCGGAACAGGAGAGCGCACGAGGGAGCTTCCAGGGGGAAACG
CCTGGTATCTTTATAGTCCTGTCGGGTTTCGCCACCTCTGACTTGAGCGTCGATTTTTGTGATGCTCGTC
AGGGGGGCGGAGCCTATGGAAAAACGCCAGCAACGCGGCCTTTTTACGGTTCCTGGCCTTTTGCTGGCCT
TTTGCTCACATGTTCTTTCCTGCGTTATCCCCTGATTCTGTGGATAACCGTATTACCGCCTTTGAGTGAG
CTGATACCGCTCGCCGCAGCCGAACGACCGAGCGCAGCGAGTCAGTGAGCGAGGAAGCGGAAGAGCGCCC
AATACGCAAACCGCCTCTCCCCGCGCGTTGGCCGATTCATTAATGCAGCTGGCACGACAGGTTTCCCGAC
TGGAAAGCGGGCAGTGAGCGCAACGCAATTAATGTGAGTTAGCTCACTCATTAGGCACCCCAGGCTTTAC
ACTTTATGCTTCCGGCTCGTATGTTGTGTGGAATTGTGAGCGGATAACAATTTCACACAGGAAACAGCTA
TGACCATGATTACGCCAAGCTCGAAATTAACCCTCACTAAAGGGAACAAAAGCTGGTACCGGGCCCCCCC
T
